Addgene plasmid #53011: pHL 1410
Purpose: pLtetO-1:DsrA, pCon:ompC::T7noRBS(900bps), pLlacO-1:rpoS::gfp
Depositing lab: Han Lim. Depositing organization: University of California, Berkeley. Publication: Disruption of small RNA signaling caused by competition for Hfq. Hussein R, Lim HN. Proc Natl Acad Sci U S A. 2011 Jan 18;108(3):1110-5. doi: 10.1073/pnas.1010082108. Epub 2010 Dec 28. PubMed 21189298.
Backbone
  Vector backbone: unknown
  Backbone manufacturer: Lim lab
  Vector type: Bacterial Expression, Synthetic Biology
Growth in bacteria
  Bacterial resistance: Ampicillin, 100 μg/mL
  Growth temperature: 37°C
  Growth strain: DH5alpha
  Copy number: High Copy
Gene/Insert 1
  Gene/Insert name: DsrA sRNA
  Species: E.coli
  Promoter: pLtetO-1
  Cloning method: Unknown
  Sequencing primers: 5′ unknown
Gene/Insert 2
  Gene/Insert name: ompC
  Species: E. coli
  Mutation: contains −81 to +36 bp relative to start codon
  Promoter: pCon
  Tag / fusion protein: T7noRBS (900bp) (C terminal on insert)
  Cloning method: Unknown
  Sequencing primers: 5′ unknown
Gene/Insert 3
  Gene/Insert name: rpoS (alt name: target mRNA)
  Species: E. coli
  Mutation: contains −150 to +30 bp relative to start codon
  Promoter: pLlacO-1
  Tag / fusion protein: gfp (C terminal on insert)
  Cloning method: Unknown
  Sequencing primers: 5′ unknown; 3′ GFP-R
Terms and licenses: Academic/Nonprofit Terms; Industry Terms: Not Available to Industry
How to cite: pHL 1410 was a gift from Han Lim (Addgene plasmid # 53011 ; http://n2t.net/addgene:53011 ; RRID:Addgene_53011)
