[The description below was written by a language model from this plasmid's Addgene catalogue record.]
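Description:
pHL 1410 is a high-copy bacterial expression plasmid built for synthetic-biology studies of small RNA regulation in E. coli. It is selected with ampicillin. The backbone is recorded only as an in-house, otherwise unknown vector, so the origin of replication and other backbone elements are not stated, and no feature table is available to confirm the layout or orientation of the parts.

The plasmid carries three separately controlled transcription units. The first expresses the E. coli small RNA DsrA from the pLtetO-1 promoter, a Tet repressor-controlled synthetic promoter that allows sRNA levels to be tuned with a tetracycline-class inducer in strains supplying TetR. The third is the reporter for DsrA activity: an rpoS fragment spanning −150 to +30 bp relative to the start codon, fused at its 3′ end to gfp and driven by the LacI-regulated pLlacO-1 promoter. DsrA is a known Hfq-dependent activator of rpoS translation, so GFP fluorescence reports how effectively the sRNA acts on its target leader. The second unit is transcribed from a promoter named pCon, presumably constitutive, and encodes an ompC fragment (−81 to +36 bp relative to the start codon) joined to a 900 bp T7-derived segment lacking a ribosome binding site. The record does not explain its role, but alongside the DsrA–rpoS pair it would provide an additional RNA that is not DsrA's reporter target.

Given the associated work on disruption of sRNA signalling through competition for Hfq, the construct appears intended to measure how an additional RNA affects DsrA-mediated regulation of rpoS::gfp when Hfq is limiting.
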