>Addgene plasmid #53011 | pHL 1410 | addgene partial sequence | sequence record 83856 | GFP-R 5'-CCATCTAATTCAACAAGAATTGGGACAAC-3'
CATGCTATCATGAACTTTCAGCGTATTCTGACTCATAAGGTGGCTCCTACCCGTGATCCCTTGACGGAAC
ATTCAAGCAAAAGCCTGGTTCCGCCGATTTATCGCTGCGGCAAATAACGCAGCGGGTTTACGGATTTCCC
CTTGTAACGAATTTCAAAATGCAAGCGTGTTGAACTGGTTCCGGTGTCGACAGTATCTTGTTATCCGCTC
ACAATGTCAATGTTATCCGCTCACATTTATGACGTCAGGTGGCACTTTTCGGGGAAATGTGCGCGGAACC
CCTATTTGTTTATTTTTCTAAATACATTCAAATATGTATCCGCTCATGAGACAATAACCCTGATAAATGC
TTCAATAATATTGAAAAAGGAAGAGTATGAGTATTCAACATTTCCGTGTCGCCCTTATTCCCTTTTTTGC
GGCATTTTGCCTTCCTGTTTTTGCTCACCCAGAAACGCTGGTGAAAGTAAAAGATGCTGAAGATCAGTTG
GGTGCACGAGTGGGTTACATCGAACTGGATCTCAACAGCGGTAAGATCCTTGAGAGTTTTCGCCCCGAAG
AACGTTTTCCAATGATGAGCACTTTTAAAGTTCTGCTATGTGGCGCGGTA
