>Addgene plasmid #53011 | pHL 1410 | addgene partial sequence | sequence record 84032 | GFP-F 5'-GGTCCTTCTTGAGTTTGTAAC-3'
CAATAAAAGCTAGCTTGGCTGTTTTGGCGGATGAGAGAAGATTTTCAGCCTGATACAGATTAAATCAGAA
CGCAGAAGCGGTCTGATAAAACAGAATTTGCCTGGCGGCAGTAGCGCGGTGGTCCCACCTGACCCCATGC
CGAACTCAGAAGTGAAACGCCGTAGCGCCGATGGTAGTGTGGGGTCTCCCCATGCGAGAGTAGGGAACTG
CCAGGCATCAAATAAAACGAAAGGCTCAGTCGAAAGACTGGGCCTTTCGTTTTATCTGTTGTTTGTCGGT
GAACGCTCTCCTGAGTAGGACAAATCCGCCGGGAGCGGATTTGAACGTTGCGAAGCAACGGCCCGGAGGG
TGGCG
