>Addgene plasmid #53011 | pHL 1410 | addgene partial sequence | sequence record 103087 | AspTerm 5'-ACTGCTCACAAGAAAAAAGGCACG-3'
CCTGTACGATTAAAGCTTAGCGTCTCTGAAGTGAATCGTTGAATGCACAATAAAAAAATCCCGACCCTGA
GGGGGTCGGGATGAAACTTGCTTAAGCAAGAAGCACTTAAAAAATTCGTTACACCAGGAAATCTGATGTG
TTCCCGGAGTATCTCTATCACTGATAGGGATGTCAATCTCTATCACTGATAGGGAGGATCCTGAGCGGAT
ACATATTTGAATGTATTTAGAAAAATAAACAAAAGAGTTTGTAGAAACGCAAAAAGGCCATCCGTCAGGA
TGGCCTTCTGCTTAATTTGATGCCTGGCAGTTTATGGCGGGCGTCCTGCCCGCCACCCTCCGGGCCGTTG
CTTCGCAACGTTCAAATCCGCTCCCGGCGGATTTGTCCTACTCAGGAGAGCGTTCACCGACAAACAACAG
ATAAAACGAAAGGCCCAGTCTTTCGACTGAGCCTTTCGTTTTATTTGATGCCTGGCAGTTCCCTACTCTC
GCATGGGGAGACCCCACACTACCATCGGCGCTACGGCGTTTCACTTCTGAGTTCGGCATGGGGTCAGGTG
GGACCACCGCGCTACT
