>Addgene plasmid #53011 | pHL 1410 | addgene partial sequence | sequence record 103088 | ColEterm 5'-agctgataccgctcgccgcagccgaacg-3'
TTGTCCTACTCAGGAGAGCGTTCACCGACAAACAACAGATAAAACGAAAGGCCCAGTCTTTCGACTGAGC
CTTTCGTTTTATTTGATGCCTCTAGCACGCGTACCATGGGCCCTTAAGTACGCACCAGCGCCAGAGGACG
ACGACCGTTAGCCCAATAGCCACCACCAGTAATGCCAGTCCACGGCTTAGGAGGAACTACGCAAGGTTGG
AACATCGGAGAGATGCCAGCCAGCGCACCTGCACGGGTTGCGATAGCCTCAGCGTATTCAGGTGCGAGTT
CGATAGTCTCAGAGTCTTGACCTACTACGCCAGCATTTTGGCGGTGTAAGCTAACCATTCCGGTTGACTC
AATGAGCATCTCGATGCAGCGTACTCCTACATGAATAGAGTCTTCCTTATGCCACGAAGACCACGCCTCG
CCACCGAGTAGACCCTTAGAGAGCATGTCAGCCTCGACAACTTGCATAAATGCTTTCTTGTAGACGTGCC
CTACGCGCTTGTTGAGTTGTTCCTCAACGTTTTTCTTGAAGTGCTTAGCTTCAAGGTCACGGATACGACC
GAAGCGAGCCTCGTCCTCAATGGCCCGACCGATTGCGCTTGCTACAGCCTGAACGGTTGTATTGTCAGCA
CTGGTTAGGCAAGCCAGAGTGGTCTTAATGGTGATGTACGCTACGGCTTCCGGCTTGATTTCTTGCAGGA
ACTGGAAGGCTGTCGGGCGCTTGCCGCGCTTAGCTTTCACTTCCTCAAACCAGTCGTTGATGCGTGCAAT
CATCTTAGGGAGTAGGGTAGTGATGAGAGGCT
